Addgene plasmid #40290: pCalN-ddGFP-A
Depositing lab: Robert Campbell. Depositing organization: University of Alberta. Publication: Dimerization-dependent green and yellow fluorescent proteins. Alford SC, Ding Y, Simmen T, Campbell RE. ACS Synth Biol. 2012 Dec 21;1(12):569-75. doi: 10.1021/sb300050j. Epub 2012 Aug 14. PubMed 23656278.
Backbone
  Vector backbone: pcDNA3.1
  Backbone manufacturer: Invitrogen
  Vector type: Mammalian Expression
Growth in bacteria
  Bacterial resistance: Ampicillin, 100 μg/mL
  Growth temperature: 37°C
  Growth strain: DH10B
  Copy number: High Copy
Gene/Insert
  Gene/Insert name: Calnexin (alt name: CANX)
  Species: H. sapiens (human)
  Entrez Gene: CANX (a.k.a. CNX, IP90, P90)
  Promoter: CMV
  Tag / fusion protein: ddGFP-A (C terminal on insert)
  Cloning method: Restriction Enzyme; 5′ cloning site XhoI (not destroyed); 3′ cloning site HindIII (not destroyed)
  Sequencing primers: 5′ TAATACGACTCACTATAGGG; 3′ TAGAAGGCACAGTCGAGG
Terms and licenses: Academic/Nonprofit Terms; Industry Terms: Not Available to Industry
Depositor comments: Addgene sequencing results find I474N in calnexin translation compared to reference sequence NP_001737.1
How to cite: pCalN-ddGFP-A was a gift from Robert Campbell (Addgene plasmid # 40290 ; http://n2t.net/addgene:40290 ; RRID:Addgene_40290)
