[The description below was written by a language model from this plasmid's Addgene catalogue record and pLannotate feature annotations shown in this document.]
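Description:
pCalN-ddGFP-A is a mammalian expression plasmid built on the pcDNA3.1 backbone that encodes human calnexin (CANX) fused at its C terminus to ddGFP-A, one half of a dimerization-dependent green fluorescent protein pair. It is maintained in E. coli at high copy through a ColE1/pUC-type origin and selected with ampicillin via the β-lactamase gene. An f1 origin is also present. For mammalian cells, the backbone carries a neomycin phosphotransferase cassette driven by the SV40 early promoter and terminated by the SV40 poly(A) signal, which allows G418 selection of stable transfectants.

The fusion is transcribed from the CMV immediate early enhancer and promoter and terminated by the bovine growth hormone poly(A) signal. A T7 promoter sits just upstream of the insert, which was cloned between XhoI and HindIII. In the feature table, the calnexin coding sequence is followed after a short linker region by an open reading frame that the automated annotation labels dTomato. This almost certainly corresponds to ddGFP-A, since the dimerization-dependent fluorescent proteins belong to the DsRed/dTomato lineage and the software matched the closest known relative. Several small fragment annotations (HIV-1 LTR, ble, lacI) are probably incidental similarity hits within backbone sequence. Repository sequencing found an I474N substitution in calnexin relative to the reference protein.

ddGFP-A is weakly fluorescent alone and brightens when it heterodimerizes with a partner B copy. Because calnexin is an endoplasmic reticulum protein, this construct anchors the A copy at the ER. Co-expressed with a B-copy fusion, it can be used to report protein proximity or interaction.
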