Features (pLannotate 1.2.2; 21 found; start..end, strand, type, name):
     28..80      -  misc_feature   bom (fragment): basis of mobility region from pBR322
    235..614     +  enhancer       CMV enhancer: human cytomegalovirus immediate early enhancer
    615..818     +  promoter       CMV promoter: human cytomegalovirus (CMV) immediate early promoter
    814..847     +  LTR            5' LTR (truncated) (fragment): truncated 5' long terminal repeat (LTR) from HIV-1
    863..881     +  promoter       T7 promoter: promoter for bacteriophage T7 RNA polymerase
    924..2699    +  CDS            CANX: CALX_HUMAN - Experimental evidence at protein level: Swiss-Prot protein existence level 1. Calcium-binding protein that interacts with newly synthesized glycoproteins in the endoplasmic reticulum. It may act in assisting protein assembly and/or in the retention within the ER of unassembled protein subunits. It seems to play a major role in the quality control apparatus of the ER by the retention of incorrectly folded proteins. Associated with partial T-cell antigen receptor complexes that escape the ER of immature thymocytes, it may function as a signaling complex regulating thymocyte maturati
   2742..3413    +  CDS            dTomato: dimeric variant of DsRed fluorescent protein (Shaner et al., 2004) mammalian codon-optimized
   3482..3706    +  polyA_signal   bGH poly(A) signal: bovine growth hormone polyadenylation signal
   3710..3731    +  promoter       SV40 promoter (fragment): SV40 enhancer and early promoter
   3752..4180    +  rep_origin     f1 ori (sequence partly withheld): f1 bacteriophage origin of replication; arrow indicates direction of (+) strand synthesis
   4194..4523    +  promoter       SV40 promoter: SV40 enhancer and early promoter
   4590..5381    +  CDS            neo: KKA2_KLEPN - Also known as kan, nptII. Experimental evidence at protein level: Swiss-Prot protein existence level 1. Resistance to kanamycin, neomycin, paromomycin, ribostamycin, butirosin and gentamicin B. From Klebsiella pneumoniae.
   5405..5563    +  CDS            ble (fragment): BLE_KLEPN - Experimental evidence at protein level: Swiss-Prot protein existence level 1. Binding protein with a strong affinity to the bleomycin family of antibiotics. Binds to CL990; an antimitotic-antibiotic compound. From Klebsiella pneumoniae.
   5558..5679    +  polyA_signal   SV40 poly(A) signal: SV40 polyadenylation signal
   5752..5768    -  protein_bind   lac operator: The lac repressor binds to the lac operator to inhibit transcription in E. coli. This inhibition can be relieved by adding lactose or isopropyl-β-D-thiogalactopyranoside (IPTG). lac repressor encoded by lacI
   5776..5806    -  promoter       lac promoter: promoter for the E. coli lac operon
   5821..5842    -  protein_bind   CAP binding site: CAP binding activates transcription in the presence of cAMP. E. coli catabolite activator protein
   5855..5947    -  CDS            lacI (fragment): lac repressor; lacI; The lac repressor binds to the lac operator to inhibit transcription in E. coli. This inhibition can be relieved by adding lactose or isopropyl-β-D-thiogalactopyranoside (IPTG).
   6130..6718    -  rep_origin     ori: high-copy-number ColE1/pMB1/pBR322/pUC origin of replication
   6889..7749    -  CDS            AmpR: β-lactamase; bla; confers resistance to ampicillin, carbenicillin, and related antibiotics
   7750..7854    -  promoter       AmpR promoter: bla
>Addgene plasmid #40290 | pCalN-ddGFP-A | addgene full sequence | sequence record 200603 | Addgene NGS Result
GACGGATCGGGAGATCTCCCGATCCCCTATGGTGCACTCTCAGTACAATCTGCTCTGATGCCGCATAGTT
AAGCCAGTATCTGCTCCCTGCTTGTGTGTTGGAGGTCGCTGAGTAGTGCGCGAGCAAAATTTAAGCTACA
ACAAGGCAAGGCTTGACCGACAATTGCATGAAGAATCTGCTTAGGGTTAGGCGTTTTGCGCTGCTTCGCG
ATGTACGGGCCAGATATACGCGTTGACATTGATTATTGACTAGTTATTAATAGTAATCAATTACGGGGTC
ATTAGTTCATAGCCCATATATGGAGTTCCGCGTTACATAACTTACGGTAAATGGCCCGCCTGGCTGACCG
CCCAACGACCCCCGCCCATTGACGTCAATAATGACGTATGTTCCCATAGTAACGCCAATAGGGACTTTCC
ATTGACGTCAATGGGTGGAGTATTTACGGTAAACTGCCCACTTGGCAGTACATCAAGTGTATCATATGCC
AAGTACGCCCCCTATTGACGTCAATGACGGTAAATGGCCCGCCTGGCATTATGCCCAGTACATGACCTTA
TGGGACTTTCCTACTTGGCAGTACATCTACGTATTAGTCATCGCTATTACCATGGTGATGCGGTTTTGGC
AGTACATCAATGGGCGTGGATAGCGGTTTGACTCACGGGGATTTCCAAGTCTCCACCCCATTGACGTCAA
TGGGAGTTTGTTTTGGCACCAAAATCAACGGGACTTTCCAAAATGTCGTAACAACTCCGCCCCATTGACG
CAAATGGGCGGTAGGCGTGTACGGTGGGAGGTCTATATAAGCAGAGCTCTCTGGCTAACTAGAGAACCCA
CTGCTTACTGGCTTATCGAAATTAATACGACTCACTATAGGGAGACCCAAGCTGGCTAGCGTGCCGCCAC
CATGGCCTCGAGAATGGAAGGGAAGTGGTTGCTGTGTATGTTACTGGTGCTTGGAACTGCTATTGTTGAG
GCTCATGATGGACATGATGATGATGTGATTGATATTGAGGATGACCTTGACGATGTCATTGAAGAGGTAG
AAGACTCAAAACCAGATACCACTGCTCCTCCTTCATCTCCCAAGGTTACTTACAAAGCTCCAGTTCCAAC
AGGGGAAGTATATTTTGCTGATTCTTTTGACAGAGGAACTCTGTCAGGGTGGATTTTATCCAAAGCCAAG
AAAGACGATACCGATGATGAAATTGCCAAATATGATGGAAAGTGGGAGGTAGAGGAAATGAAGGAGTCAA
AGCTTCCAGGTGATAAAGGACTTGTGTTGATGTCTCGGGCCAAGCATCATGCCATCTCTGCTAAACTGAA
CAAGCCCTTCCTGTTTGACACCAAGCCTCTCATTGTTCAGTATGAGGTTAATTTCCAAAATGGAATAGAA
TGTGGTGGTGCCTATGTGAAACTGCTTTCTAAAACACCAGAACTCAACCTGGATCAGTTCCATGACAAGA
CCCCTTATACGATTATGTTTGGTCCAGATAAATGTGGAGAGGACTATAAACTGCACTTCATCTTCCGACA
CAAAAACCCCAAAACGGGTATCTATGAAGAAAAACATGCTAAGAGGCCAGATGCAGATCTGAAGACCTAT
TTTACTGATAAGAAAACACATCTTTACACACTAATCTTGAATCCAGATAATAGTTTTGAAATACTGGTTG
ACCAATCTGTGGTGAATAGTGGAAATCTGCTCAATGACATGACTCCTCCTGTAAATCCTTCACGTGAAAT
TGAGGACCCAGAAGACCGGAAGCCCGAGGATTGGGATGAAAGACCAAAAATCCCAGATCCAGAAGCTGTC
AAGCCAGATGACTGGGATGAAGATGCCCCTGCTAAGATTCCAGATGAAGAGGCCACAAAACCCGAAGGCT
GGTTAGATGATGAGCCTGAGTACGTACCTGATCCAGACGCAGAGAAACCTGAGGATTGGGATGAAGACAT
GGATGGAGAATGGGAGGCTCCTCAGATTGCCAACCCTAGATGTGAGTCAGCTCCTGGATGTGGTGTCTGG
CAGCGACCTGTGATTGACAACCCCAATTATAAAGGCAAATGGAAGCCTCCTATGATTGACAATCCCAGTT
ACCAGGGAATCTGGAAACCCAGGAAAATACCAAATCCAGATTTCTTTGAAGATCTGGAACCTTTCAGAAT
GACTCCTTTTAGTGCTATTGGTTTGGAGCTGTGGTCCATGACCTCTGACATTTTTTTTGACAACTTTATC
ATTTGTGCTGATCGAAGAATAGTTGATGATTGGGCCAATGATGGATGGGGCCTGAAGAAAGCTGCTGATG
GGGCTGCTGAGCCAGGCGTTGTGGGGCAGATGAACGAGGCAGCTGAAGAGCGCCCGTGGCTGTGGGTAGT
CTATATTCTAACTGTAGCCCTTCCTGTGTTCCTGGTTATCCTCTTCTGCTGTTCTGGAAAGAAACAGACC
AGTGGTATGGAGTATAAGAAAACTGATGCACCTCAACCGGATGTGAAGGAAGAGGAAGAAGAGAAGGAAG
AGGAAAAGGACAAGGGAGATGAGGAGGAGGAAGGAGAAGAGAAACTTGAAGAGAAACAGAAAAGTGATGC
TGAAGAAGATGGTGGCACTGTCAGTCAAGAGGAGGAAGACAGAAAACCTAAAGCAGAGGAGGATGAAATT
TTGAACAGATCACCAAGAAACAGAAAGCCACGAAGAGAGGGGGGTGCGTCAGGCGGCAGCGGATCTGGAC
CGGTCGGTACCATGGTGAGCAAGAGCGAGGAGGTCATCAAAGAGTTCATGCGCTTCAAGGTGCGCTTGGA
GGGCTCCATGAACGGCCACGAGTTCGAGATCGAGGGCGAGGGCGAGGGCCGCCCTTACGAGGGCACCCAG
ACCGCCAAGCTGAAGGTGACCAAGGGCGGCCCCCTGCCCTTCGCCTGGGACATCCTGTCCCCCCTGATCA
TGTACGGCTCCAAGATGTACGTGAAGCACCCCGCCGACGTCCCCGATTACATGAAGCTGTCCTTCCCCGA
GGGCTTCAAGTGGGAGCGCGTGATGCACTTCGAGGACGGCGGTCTGGTGACCGCGACACAGGACTCCTCC
CTGCAGGACGGCACGCTGATCTACAAGGTGAAGATGCGCGGCACCAACTTCCCCCCCGACGGCCCCGTAA
TGCAGAAGAAGACCTTGGGCTGGGATTATGCCACCGAGCGCCTGTACCCCGAAGAAGGCGTGCTGAAGGG
CGAGCTCCTGGGGCGCCTGAAGCTGAAGGACGGCGGCCTCAACCTGGTGGAGTCCAAGACCATCTACATG
GCCAAGAAGCCCGTGCAACTGCCCGGCTACTACTTCGTGGACACCAAGCTGGACATCACCTCCCACAACG
AGGACTACACCATCGTGGAACAGTACGAGCGCTCCGAGGGCCGCCACCACCTGGGGCATGGTACAGGTAG
CACAGGCAGCGGTAGCTCCTAAAAGCTTGGTAAACCGCTGATCAGCCTCGACTGTGCCTTCTAGTTGCCA
GCCATCTGTTGTTTGCCCCTCCCCCGTGCCTTCCTTGACCCTGGAAGGTGCCACTCCCACTGTCCTTTCC
TAATAAAATGAGGAAATTGCATCGCATTGTCTGAGTAGGTGTCATTCTATTCTGGGGGGTGGGGTGGGGC
AGGACAGCAAGGGGGAGGATTGGGAAGACAATAGCAGGCATGCTGGGGATGCGGTGGGCTCTATGGCTTC
TGAGGCGGAAAGAACCAGCTGGGGCTCTAGGGGGTATCCCC
[124 nt withheld, positions 3752-3875]
C
[91 nt withheld, positions 3877-3967]
A
[49 nt withheld, positions 3969-4017]
CCTTTGACGTTGGAGTCCACGTTCTTT
[37 nt withheld, positions 4045-4081]
ACCCTATCTCGGTCTATTCTTTTGATTTATAAGGGATTTTGCCGATTTCGGCCTATTGGTTAAAAAATGA
GCTGATTTAACAAAAATTTAACGCGAATTAATTCTGTGGAATGTGTGTCAGTTAGGGTGTGGAAAGTCCC
CAGGCTCCCCAGCAGGCAGAAGTATGCAAAGCATGCATCTCAATTAGTCAGCAACCAGGTGTGGAAAGTC
CCCAGGCTCCCCAGCAGGCAGAAGTATGCAAAGCATGCATCTCAATTAGTCAGCAACCATAGTCCCGCCC
CTAACTCCGCCCATCCCGCCCCTAACTCCGCCCAGTTCCGCCCATTCTCCGCCCCATGGCTGACTAATTT
TTTTTATTTATGCAGAGGCCGAGGCCGCCTCTGCCTCTGAGCTATTCCAGAAGTAGTGAGGAGGCTTTTT
TGGAGGCCTAGGCTTTTGCAAAAAGCTCCCGGGAGCTTGTATATCCATTTTCGGATCTGATCAAGAGACA
GGATGAGGATCGTTTCGCATGATTGAACAAGATGGATTGCACGCAGGTTCTCCGGCCGCTTGGGTGGAGA
GGCTATTCGGCTATGACTGGGCACAACAGACAATCGGCTGCTCTGATGCCGCCGTGTTCCGGCTGTCAGC
GCAGGGGCGCCCGGTTCTTTTTGTCAAGACCGACCTGTCCGGTGCCCTGAATGAACTGCAGGACGAGGCA
GCGCGGCTATCGTGGCTGGCCACGACGGGCGTTCCTTGCGCAGCTGTGCTCGACGTTGTCACTGAAGCGG
GAAGGGACTGGCTGCTATTGGGCGAAGTGCCGGGGCAGGATCTCCTGTCATCTCACCTTGCTCCTGCCGA
GAAAGTATCCATCATGGCTGATGCAATGCGGCGGCTGCATACGCTTGATCCGGCTACCTGCCCATTCGAC
CACCAAGCGAAACATCGCATCGAGCGAGCACGTACTCGGATGGAAGCCGGTCTTGTCGATCAGGATGATC
TGGACGAAGAGCATCAGGGGCTCGCGCCAGCCGAACTGTTCGCCAGGCTCAAGGCGCGCATGCCCGACGG
CGAGGATCTCGTCGTGACCCATGGCGATGCCTGCTTGCCGAATATCATGGTGGAAAATGGCCGCTTTTCT
GGATTCATCGACTGTGGCCGGCTGGGTGTGGCGGACCGCTATCAGGACATAGCGTTGGCTACCCGTGATA
TTGCTGAAGAGCTTGGCGGCGAATGGGCTGACCGCTTCCTCGTGCTTTACGGTATCGCCGCTCCCGATTC
GCAGCGCATCGCCTTCTATCGCCTTCTTGACGAGTTCTTCTGAGCGGGACTCTGGGGTTCGAAATGACCG
ACCAAGCGACGCCCAACCTGCCATCACGAGATTTCGATTCCACCGCCGCCTTCTATGAAAGGTTGGGCTT
CGGAATCGTTTTCCGGGACGCCGGCTGGATGATCCTCCAGCGCGGGGATCTCATGCTGGAGTTCTTCGCC
CACCCCAACTTGTTTATTGCAGCTTATAATGGTTACAAATAAAGCAATAGCATCACAAATTTCACAAATA
AAGCATTTTTTTCACTGCATTCTAGTTGTGGTTTGTCCAAACTCATCAATGTATCTTATCATGTCTGTAT
ACCGTCGACCTCTAGCTAGAGCTTGGCGTAATCATGGTCATAGCTGTTTCCTGTGTGAAATTGTTATCCG
CTCACAATTCCACACAACATACGAGCCGGAAGCATAAAGTGTAAAGCCTGGGGTGCCTAATGAGTGAGCT
AACTCACATTAATTGCGTTGCGCTCACTGCCCGCTTTCCAGTCGGGAAACCTGTCGTGCCAGCTGCATTA
ATGAATCGGCCAACGCGCGGGGAGAGGCGGTTTGCGTATTGGGCGCTCTTCCGCTTCCTCGCTCACTGAC
TCGCTGCGCTCGGTCGTTCGGCTGCGGCGAGCGGTATCAGCTCACTCAAAGGCGGTAATACGGTTATCCA
CAGAATCAGGGGATAACGCAGGAAAGAACATGTGAGCAAAAGGCCAGCAAAAGGCCAGGAACCGTAAAAA
GGCCGCGTTGCTGGCGTTTTTCCATAGGCTCCGCCCCCCTGACGAGCATCACAAAAATCGACGCTCAAGT
CAGAGGTGGCGAAACCCGACAGGACTATAAAGATACCAGGCGTTTCCCCCTGGAAGCTCCCTCGTGCGCT
CTCCTGTTCCGACCCTGCCGCTTACCGGATACCTGTCCGCCTTTCTCCCTTCGGGAAGCGTGGCGCTTTC
TCATAGCTCACGCTATAGGTATCTCAGTTCGGTGTAGGTCGTTCGCTCCAAGCTGGGCTGTGTGCACGAA
CCCCCCGTTCAGCCCGACCGCTGCGCCTTATCCGGTAACTATCGTCTTGAGTCCAACCCGGTAAGACACG
ACTTATCGCCACTGGCAGCAGCCACTGGTAACAGGATTAGCAGAGCGAGGTATGTAGGCGGTGCTACAGA
GTTCTTGAAGTGGTGGCCTAACTACGGCTACACTAGAAGAACAGTATTTGGTATCTGCGCTCTGCTGAAG
CCAGTTACCTTCGGAAAAAGAGTTGGTAGCTCTTGATCCGGCAAACAAACCACCGCTGGTAGCGGTGGTT
TTTTTGTTTGCAAGCAGCAGATTACGCGCAGAAAAAAAGGATCTCAAGAAGATCCTTTGATCTTTTCTAC
GGGGTCTGACGCTCAGTGGAACGAAAACTCACGTTAAGGGATTTTGGTCATGAGATTATCAAAAAGGATC
TTCACCTAGATCCTTTTAAATTAAAAATGAAGTTTTAAATCAATCTAAAGTATATATGAGTAAACTTGGT
CTGACAGTTACCAATGCTTAATCAGTGAGGCACCTATCTCAGCGATCTGTCTATTTCGTTCATCCATAGT
TGCCTGACTCCCCGTCGTGTAGATAACTACGATACGGGAGGGCTTACCATCTGGCCCCAGTGCTGCAATG
ATACCGCGAGACCCACGCTCACCGGCTCCAGATTTATCAGCAATAAACCAGCCAGCCGGAAGGGCCGAGC
GCAGAAGTGGTCCTGCAACTTTATCCGCCTCCATCCAGTCTATTAATTGTTGCCGGGAAGCTAGAGTAAG
TAGTTCGCCAGTTAATAGTTTGCGCAACGTTGTTGCCATTGCTACAGGCATCGTGGTGTCACGCTCGTCG
TTTGGTATGGCTTCATTCAGCTCCGGTTCCCAACGATCAAGGCGAGTTACATGATCCCCCATGTTGTGCA
AAAAAGCGGTTAGCTCCTTCGGTCCTCCGATCGTTGTCAGAAGTAAGTTGGCCGCAGTGTTATCACTCAT
GGTTATGGCAGCACTGCATAATTCTCTTACTGTCATGCCATCCGTAAGATGCTTTTCTGTGACTGGTGAG
TACTCAACCAAGTCATTCTGAGAATAGTGTATGCGGCGACCGAGTTGCTCTTGCCCGGCGTCAATACGGG
ATAATACCGCGCCACATAGCAGAACTTTAAAAGTGCTCATCATTGGAAAACGTTCTTCGGGGCGAAAACT
CTCAAGGATCTTACCGCTGTTGAGATCCAGTTCGATGTAACCCACTCGTGCACCCAACTGATCTTCAGCA
TCTTTTACTTTCACCAGCGTTTCTGGGTGAGCAAAAACAGGAAGGCAAAATGCCGCAAAAAAGGGAATAA
GGGCGACACGGAAATGTTGAATACTCATACTCTTCCTTTTTCAATATTATTGAAGCATTTATCAGGGTTA
TTGTCTCATGAGCGGATACATATTTGAATGTATTTAGAAAAATAAACAAATAGGGGTTCCGCGCACATTT
CCCCGAAAAGTGCCACCTGACGTC
