>Addgene plasmid #40290 | pCalN-ddGFP-A | depositor partial sequence | sequence record 51800 | Calnexin-ddGFP-A fusion
ATGGAAGGGAAGTGGTTGCTGTGTATGTTACTGGTGCTTGGAACTGCTATTGTTGAGGCTCATGATGGAC
ATGATGATGATGTGATTGATATTGAGGATGACCTTGACGATGTCATTGAAGAGGTAGAAGACTCAAAACC
AGATACCACTGCTCCTCCTTCATCTCCCAAGGTTACTTACAAAGCTCCAGTTCCAACAGGGGAAGTATAT
TTTGCTGATTCTTTTGACAGAGGAACTCTGTCAGGGTGGATTTTATCCAAAGCCAAGAAAGACGATACCG
ATGATGAAATTGCCAAATATGATGGAAAGTGGGAGGTAGAGGAAATGAAGGAGTCAAAGCTTCCAGGTGA
TAAAGGACTTGTGTTGATGTCTCGGGCCAAGCATCATGCCATCTCTGCTAAACTGAACAAGCCCTTCCTG
TTTGACACCAAGCCTCTCATTGTTCAGTATGAGGTTAATTTCCAAAATGGAATAGAATGTGGTGGTGCCT
ATGTGAAACTGCTTTCTAAAACACCAGAACTCAACCTGGATCAGTTCCATGACAAGACCCCTTATACGAT
TATGTTTGGTCCAGATAAATGTGGAGAGGACTATAAACTGCACTTCATCTTCCGACACAAAAACCCCAAA
ACGGGTATCTATGAAGAAAAACATGCTAAGAGGCCAGATGCAGATCTGAAGACCTATTTTACTGATAAGA
AAACACATCTTTACACACTAATCTTGAATCCAGATAATAGTTTTGAAATACTGGTTGACCAATCTGTGGT
GAATAGTGGAAATCTGCTCAATGACATGACTCCTCCTGTAAATCCTTCACGTGAAATTGAGGACCCAGAA
GACCGGAAGCCCGAGGATTGGGATGAAAGACCAAAAATCCCAGATCCAGAAGCTGTCAAGCCAGATGACT
GGGATGAAGATGCCCCTGCTAAGATTCCAGATGAAGAGGCCACAAAACCCGAAGGCTGGTTAGATGATGA
GCCTGAGTACGTACCTGATCCAGACGCAGAGAAACCTGAGGATTGGGATGAAGACATGGATGGAGAATGG
GAGGCTCCTCAGATTGCCAACCCTAGATGTGAGTCAGCTCCTGGATGTGGTGTCTGGCAGCGACCTGTGA
TTGACAACCCCAATTATAAAGGCAAATGGAAGCCTCCTATGATTGACAATCCCAGTTACCAGGGAATCTG
GAAACCCAGGAAAATACCAAATCCAGATTTCTTTGAAGATCTGGAACCTTTCAGAATGACTCCTTTTAGT
GCTATTGGTTTGGAGCTGTGGTCCATGACCTCTGACATTTTTTTTGACAACTTTATCATTTGTGCTGATC
GAAGAATAGTTGATGATTGGGCCAATGATGGATGGGGCCTGAAGAAAGCTGCTGATGGGGCTGCTGAGCC
AGGCGTTGTGGGGCAGATGAACGAGGCAGCTGAAGAGCGCCCGTGGCTGTGGGTAGTCTATATTCTAACT
GTAGCCCTTCCTGTGTTCCTGGTTATCCTCTTCTGCTGTTCTGGAAAGAAACAGACCAGTGGTATGGAGT
ATAAGAAAACTGATGCACCTCAACCGGATGTGAAGGAAGAGGAAGAAGAGAAGGAAGAGGAAAAGGACAA
GGGAGATGAGGAGGAGGAAGGAGAAGAGAAACTTGAAGAGAAACAGAAAAGTGATGCTGAAGAAGATGGT
GGCACTGTCAGTCAAGAGGAGGAAGACAGAAAACCTAAAGCAGAGGAGGATGAAATTTTGAACAGATCAC
CAAGAAACAGAAAGCCACGAAGAGAGGGGGGTGCGTCAGGCGGCAGCGGATCTGGACCGGTCGGTACCAT
GGTGAGCAAGAGCGAGGAGGTCATCAAAGAGTTCATGCGCTTCAAGGTGCGCTTGGAGGGCTCCATGAAC
GGCCACGAGTTCGAGATCGAGGGCGANGGCGAGGGCCGCCCTTACGAGGGCACCCAGACCGCCAAGCTGA
AGGTGACCAAGGGCGGCCCCCTGCCCTTCGCCTGGGACATCCTGTCCCCCCTGATCATGTACGGCTCCAA
GATGTACGTGAAGCACCCCGCCGACGTCCCCGATTACATGAAGCTGTCCTTCCCCGAGGGCTTCAAGTGG
GAGCGCGTGATGCACTTCGAGGACGGCGGTCTGGTGACCGCGACACAGGACTCCTCCCTGCAGGACGGCA
CGCTGATCTACAAGGTGAAGATGCGCGGCACCAACTTCCCCCCCGACGGCCCCGTAATGCAGAAGAAGAC
CTTGGGCTGGGATTATGCCACCGAGCGCCTGTACCCCGAAGAAGGCGTGCTGAAGGGCGAGCTCCTGGGG
CGCCTGAAGCTGAAGGACGGCGGCCTCAACCTGGTGGAGTCCAAGACCATCTACATGGCCAAGAAGCCCG
TGCAACTGCCCGGCTACTACTTCGTGGACACCAAGCTGGACATCACCTCCCACAACGAGGACTACACCAT
CGTGGAACAGTACGAGCGCTCCGAGGGCCGCCACCACCTGGGGCATGGTACAGGTAGCACAGGCAGCGGT
AGCTCC
