>Addgene plasmid #40290 | pCalN-ddGFP-A | addgene partial sequence | sequence record 53477 | CMV-F 5'-CGCAAATGGGCGGTAGGCGTG-3'
CTAGAGAACCCACTGCTTACTGGCTTATCGAAATTAATACGACTCACTATAGGGAGACCCAAGCTGGCTA
GCGTGCCGCCACCATGGCCTCGAGAATGGAAGGGAAGTGGTTGCTGTGTATGTTACTGGTGCTTGGAACT
GCTATTGTTGAGGCTCATGATGGACATGATGATGATGTGATTGATATTGAGGATGACCTTGACGATGTCA
TTGAAGAGGTAGAAGACTCAAAACCAGATACCACTGCTCCTCCTTCATCTCCCAAGGTTACTTACAAAGC
TCCAGTTCCAACAGGGGAAGTATATTTTGCTGATTCTTTTGACAGAGGAACTCTGTCAGGGTGGATTTTA
TCCAAAGCCAAGAAAGACGATACCGATGATGAAATTGCCAAATATGATGGAAAGTGGGAGGTAGAGGAAA
TGAAGGAGTCAAAGCTTCCAGGTGATAAAGGACTTGTGTTGATGTCTCGGGCCAAGCATCATGCCATCTC
TGCTAAACTGAACAAGCCCTTCCTGTTTGACACCAAGCCTCTCATTGTTCAGTATGAGGTTAATTTCCAA
AATGGAATAGAATGTGGTGGTGCCTATGTGAAACTGCTTTCTAAAACACCAGAACTCAACCTGGATCAGT
TCCATGACAAGACCCCTTATACGATTATGTTTGGTCCAGATAAATGTGGAGAGGACTATAAACTGCACTT
CATCTTCCGACACAAAAACCCCAAAACGGGTATCTATGAAGAAAAACATGCTAAGAGGCCAGATGCAGAT
CTGAAGACCTATTTTACTGATAAGAAAACACATCTTTACACACTAATCTTGAATCCAGATAATAGTTTTG
AAATACTGGTTGACCAATCTGTGGTG
