>Addgene plasmid #40290 | pCalN-ddGFP-A | addgene partial sequence | sequence record 53715 | BGH-rev 5'-TAGAAGGCACAGTCGAGG-3'
GGAGCTACCGCTGCCTGTGCTACCTGTACCATGCCCCAGGTGGTGGCGGCCCTCGGAGCGCTCGTACTGT
TCCACGATGGTGTAGTCCTCGTTGTGGGAGGTGATGTCCAGCTTGGTGTCCACGAAGTAGTAGCCGGGCA
GTTGCACGGGCTTCTTGGCCATGTAGATGGTCTTGGACTCCACCAGGTTGAGGCCGCCGTCCTTCAGCTT
CAGGCGCCCCAGGAGCTCGCCCTTCAGCACGCCTTCTTCGGGGTACAGGCGCTCGGTGGCATAATCCCAG
CCCAAGGTCTTCTTCTGCATTACGGGGCCGTCGGGGGGGAAGTTGGTGCCGCGCATCTTCACCTTGTAGA
TCAGCGTGCCGTCCTGCAGGGAGGAGTCCTGTGTCGCGGTCACCAGACCGCCGTCCTCGAAGTGCATCAC
GCGCTCCCACTTGAAGCCCTCGGGGAAGGACAGCTTCATGTAATCGGGGACGTCGGCGGGGTGCTTCACG
TACATCTTGGAGCCGTACATGATCAGGGGGGACAGGATGTCCCAGGCGAAGGGCAGGGGGCCGCCCTTGG
TCACCTTCAGCTTGGCGGTCTGGGTGCCCTCGTAAGGGCGGCCCTCGCCCTCGCCCTCGATCTCGAACTC
GTGGCCGTTCATGGAGCCCTCCAAGCGCACCTTGAAGCGCATGAACTCTTTGATGACCTCCTCGCTCTTG
CTCACCATGGTACCGACCGGTCCAGATCCGCTGCCGCCTGACGCACCCCCCTCTCTTCGTGGCTTTCTGT
TTCTTGGTGATCTGTTCAAAATTTCATCCTCCTCTGCTTTAGGTTTTCTGTCTTCCTCCT
